Addgene plasmid #27155: pMSG360
Purpose: (Empty Backbone)
Depositing lab: Michael Glickman. Depositing organization: Memorial Sloan-Kettering Cancer Center. Publication: Redundant function of cmaA2 and mmaA2 in Mycobacterium tuberculosis cis cyclopropanation of oxygenated mycolates. Barkan D, Rao V, Sukenick GD, Glickman MS. J Bacteriol. 2010 Jul . 192(14):3661-8. 10.1128/JB.00312-10 PubMed 20472794.
Backbone
  Vector backbone: pmsg360
  Backbone manufacturer: Glickman Lab
  Backbone size (bp): 4152
  Vector type: mycobacterial ko vector
  Selectable markers: Hygromycin
Growth in bacteria
  Bacterial resistance: Hygromycin, 200 μg/mL
  Growth temperature: 37°C
  Growth strain: DH5alpha
  Copy number: Low Copy
Gene/Insert
  Gene/Insert name: None
  Cloning method: Restriction Enzyme
  Sequencing primers: 5′ na; 3′ na
Terms and licenses: Academic/Nonprofit Terms; Industry Terms: Not Available to Industry
Depositor comments: Note that Addgene's sequencing results differ from the depositor's sequence at bp# 561, 565 and 829. Depositing scientist states that these differences do not affect the function of the plasmid.
How to cite: pMSG360 was a gift from Michael Glickman (Addgene plasmid # 27155 ; http://n2t.net/addgene:27155 ; RRID:Addgene_27155)
