[The description below was written by a language model from this plasmid's Addgene catalogue record and the feature table of its GenBank file.]
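Description:
pMSG360 is a 4,152 bp empty backbone catalogued as a mycobacterial knockout vector, built for making gene deletions in mycobacteria; the associated publication concerns cyclopropane mycolic acid synthase genes in Mycobacterium tuberculosis. It carries no insert. Users are expected to add their own sequences by restriction-enzyme cloning, although the record does not describe the cloning sites or the exact targeting strategy. The plasmid is propagated in E. coli with hygromycin as both the bacterial resistance and the listed selectable marker. Replication in E. coli depends on a ColE1/pMB1-type origin. The feature annotation calls this origin high-copy, whereas the catalogue entry lists the plasmid as low copy. No mycobacterial origin of replication is annotated, which would fit a non-replicating delivery vector for allelic exchange, but the record does not say this explicitly.

The most informative annotated features are two loxP sites in the same orientation, roughly 1.5 kb apart. The hygromycin resistance gene is not annotated in the feature table, so its position cannot be confirmed. The interval between the loxP sites is a plausible location for it, and that arrangement would allow Cre recombinase to excise the marker after a knockout is selected, leaving an unmarked deletion and permitting reuse of hygromycin in successive rounds. Two sequences matching the SV40 polyadenylation signal are also annotated on either side of the origin; their role in a bacterial vector is not explained. The depositor notes three single-base differences between the repository's sequencing and the submitted sequence, and states that they do not affect function.
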