LOCUS       Exported 4152 bp ds-DNA circular SYN 12-MAY-2021
DEFINITION  synthetic circular DNA
ACCESSION   .
VERSION     .
KEYWORDS    pMSG360
SOURCE      synthetic DNA construct
  ORGANISM  synthetic DNA construct
REFERENCE   1 (bases 1 to 4152)
  AUTHORS   Barkan D, Rao V, Sukenick GD, Glickman MS
  TITLE     Redundant function of cmaA2 and mmaA2 in Mycobacterium tuberculosis
            cis cyclopropanation of oxygenated mycolates.
  JOURNAL   J Bacteriol. 2010 Jul . 192(14):3661-8.
  PUBMED    20472794
REFERENCE   2 (bases 1 to 4152)
  AUTHORS   .
  TITLE     Direct Submission
  JOURNAL   Exported May 12, 2021 from SnapGene Server 1.1.58
            http://www.snapgene.com
FEATURES             Location/Qualifiers
     source          1..4152
                     /organism="synthetic DNA construct"
                     /mol_type="other DNA"
     protein_bind    complement(96..129)
                     /label=loxP
                     /bound_moiety="Cre recombinase"
                     /note="Cre-mediated recombination occurs in the 8-bp core
                     sequence (GCATACAT)."
     protein_bind    complement(1652..1685)
                     /label=loxP
                     /bound_moiety="Cre recombinase"
                     /note="Cre-mediated recombination occurs in the 8-bp core
                     sequence (GCATACAT)."
     polyA_signal    2044..2178
                     /label=SV40 poly(A) signal
                     /note="SV40 polyadenylation signal"
     rep_origin      2352..2940
                     /direction=RIGHT
                     /label=ori
                     /note="high-copy-number ColE1/pMB1/pBR322/pUC origin of
                     replication"
     primer_bind     2841..2860
                     /label=pBR322ori-F
                     /note="pBR322 origin, forward primer"
     primer_bind     3105..3122
                     /label=L4440
                     /note="L4440 vector, forward primer"
     polyA_signal    3336..3470
                     /label=SV40 poly(A) signal
                     /note="SV40 polyadenylation signal"
ORIGIN
        1 ctagtgggca gatcttcgaa tgcatcgcgc gcaccgtacg tctcgaggaa ttcctgcagg
       61 atatctggat ccacgaagct tcatggtggc ccggtataac ttcgtataat gtatgctata
      121 cgaagttatg gatcatcctg agcttgcatg cctgcaggtc gtcgaggtcc acaggccctc
      181 ggcgacgttc cgccgggcct cggcgaccgc cgcgtcgagg cgccggtcga aggggcagtc
      241 ctccacgggc agctcgtgga gggcgcgggc cagctccgcc atcgcctcga ccacggcgaa
      301 ccgctggtgc tcgggccact cctcggccgc cgcgacgccg gggacggcct ccgtgacgag
      361 ccacgcggcg gtgtcgtcgg caccgcgctc gacgacgcgg gggacgggga tcggcggggc
      421 ctgggacggc gcctcgccgt cgcagaacca ggcggtggcg tacaccgtcg cctcggtcgg
      481 cccgtagaga ttggcgatcc cgaccgcagc accaccgaga acgtccccga cgtggccgac
      541 cagcccgtca tcgtcaacgc ctgaccgcgg tgcggacagg ccgtgtcgcg accggccgtg
      601 cggaattaag ccggcccgta ccctgtgaat agaggtccgc tgtgacacaa gaatccctgt
      661 tacttctcga ccgtattgat tcggatgatt cctacgcgag cctgcggaac gaccaggaat
      721 tctgggagcc gctggcccgc cgagccctgg aggagctcgg gctgccggtg ccgccggtgc
      781 tgcgggtgcc cggcgagagc accaaccccg tactggtcgg cgagcccgac ccggtcatca
      841 agctgttcgg cgagcactgg tgcggtccgg agagcctcgc gtcggagtcg gaggcgtacg
      901 cggtcctggc ggacgccccg gtgccggtgc cccgcctcct cggccgcggc gagctgcggc
      961 ccggcaccgg agcctggccg tggccctacc tggtgatgag ccggatgacc ggcaccacct
     1021 ggcggtccgc gatggacggc acgaccgacc ggaacgcgct gctcgccctg gcccgcgaac
     1081 tcggccgggt gctcggccgg ctgcacaggg tgccgctgac cgggaacacc gtgctcaccc
     1141 cccattccga ggtcttcccg gaactgctgc gggaacgccg cgcggcgacc gtcgaggacc
     1201 accgcgggtg gggctacctc tcgccccggc tgctggaccg cctggaggac tggctgccgg
     1261 acgtggacac gctgctggcc ggccgcgaac cccggttcgt ccacggcgac ctgcacggga
     1321 ccaacatctt cgtggacctg gccgcgaccg aggtcaccgg gatcgtcgac ttcaccgacg
     1381 tctatgcggg agactcccgc tacagcctgg tgcaactgca tctcaacgcc ttccggggcg
     1441 accgcgagat cctggccgcg ctgctcgacg gggcgcagtg gaagcggacc gaggacttcg
     1501 cccgcgaact gctcgccttc accttcctgc acgacttcga ggtgttcgag gagaccccgc
     1561 tggatctctc cggcttcacc gatccggagg aactggcgca gttcctctgg gggccgccgg
     1621 acaccgcccc cggcgcctga cgccccagct tataacttcg tataatgtat gctatacgaa
     1681 gttattcgaa ctgtaccgga tttcggacag gactctagag gatccccggg tacctgagag
     1741 ccttcaaccc agtcagctcc ttccggtggg cgcggggcat gactatcgtc gccgcactta
     1801 tgactgtctt ctttatcatg caactcgtag gacaggtgcc ggcagcgctc tgggtcattt
     1861 tcggcgagga ccgctttcgc tggagcgcga cgatgatcgg cctgtcgctt gcggtattcg
     1921 gaatcttgca cgccctcgct caagccttcg tcactggtcc cgccaccaaa cgtttcggcg
     1981 agaagcaggc cattatcgcc ggcatggcgg ccgacgcgct gggctacgtc ttgctggcgt
     2041 tcgaacttgt ttattgcagc ttataatggt tacaaataaa gcaatagcat cacaaatttc
     2101 acaaataaag catttttttc actgcattct agttgtggtt tgtccaaact catcaatgta
     2161 tcttatcatg tctggatctg acgggtgcgc atgatcgtgc tcctgtcgtt gaggacccgg
     2221 ctaggctctt aagtaccgaa ttctgcaggt ttgacagctt atcatcgcga taagctcatg
     2281 accaaaatcc cttaacgtga gttttcgttc gactgagcgt cagaccccgt agaaaatatc
     2341 aaaggatctt cttgagatcc tttttttctg cgcgtaatct gctgcttgca aacaaaaaaa
     2401 ccaccgctac cagcggtggt ttgtttgccg gatcaagagc taccaactct ttttccgaag
     2461 gtaactggct tcagcagagc gcagatacca aatactgtcc ttctagtgta gccgtagtta
     2521 ggccaccact tcaagaactc tgtagcaccg cctacatacc tcgctctgct aatcctgtta
     2581 ccagtggctg ctgccagtgg cgataagtcg tgtcttaccg ggttggactc aagacgatag
     2641 ttaccggata aggcgcagcg gtcgggctga acggggggtt cgtgcacaca gcccagcttg
     2701 gagcgaacga cctacaccga actgagatac ctacagcgtg agctatgaga aagcgccacg
     2761 cttcccgaag ggagaaaggc ggacaggtat ccggtaagcg gcagggtcgg aacaggagag
     2821 cgcacgaggg agcttccagg gggaaacgcc tggtatcttt atagtcctgt cgggtttcgc
     2881 cacctctgac ttgagcgtcg atttttgtga tgctcgtcag gggggcggag cctatggaaa
     2941 aacgccagca acgcggcctt tttacggttc ctggcctttt gctggccttt tgctggcctt
     3001 ttgctcacat gttctttcct gcgttatccc ctgattctgt ggataaccgt attaccgcct
     3061 ttgagtgagc tgataccgct cgccgcagcc gaacgaccga gcgcagcgag tcagtgagcg
     3121 aggaagcgga agagcgctga cttccgcgtt tccagacttt acgaaacacg gaaaccgaag
     3181 accattcatg ttgttgctca ggtcgcagac gttttgcagc agcagtcgct tcacgttcgc
     3241 tcgcgtatcg gtgattcatt ctgctaacca gtaaggcaac cccgccagcc tagccgggtc
     3301 ctcaacgaca ggagcacgat catgcgcacc cgtcagatcc agacatgata agatacattg
     3361 atgagtttgg acaaaccaca actagaatgc agtgaaaaaa atgctttatt tgtgaaattt
     3421 gtgatgctat tgctttattt gtaaccatta taagctgcaa taaacaagtt cgcgaattga
     3481 taattattat catttgcggg tcctttccgg cgatccgcct tgttacgggg cggcgacctc
     3541 gcgggttttc gctatttatg aaaattttcc ggtttaaggc gtttccgttc ttcttcgtca
     3601 taacttaatg tttttattta aaataccctc tgaaaagaaa ggaaacgaca ggtgctgaaa
     3661 gcgagctttt tggcctctgt cgtttccttt ctctgttttt gtccgtggaa tgaacaatgg
     3721 aagtcaacaa aaagcaagct agcttatcga ttactatcga cggcactgct gccagataac
     3781 accaccgggg aaacattcca tcatgatggc cgtgcggaca taggaagcca gttcatccat
     3841 cgctttcttg tctgctgcca tttgctttgt gacatccagc gccgcacatt cagcagcgtt
     3901 tttcagcgcg ttttcgatca acgtttcaat gttggtatca acaccaggtt taactttgaa
     3961 cttatcggca ctgacggtta ccttgttctg cgctggctca tcacgcagga taccaaggct
     4021 gatgttgtag atattggtca ccggctgagg gttttcgatt gccgctgcgt ggatagcacc
     4081 atttgcgatc aggcngtcct tgatgaatga cactccattg cgaataagtt cgaaggagac
     4141 ggtgtcacga aa
//
