>Addgene plasmid #27155 | pMSG360 | addgene partial sequence | sequence record 33516 | 27155 with pMSG360-F (5' GGATCATCCTGAGCTTGCAT 3')
CCGGGCCTCGGCGACCGCCGCGTCGAGGCGCCGGTCGAAGGGGCAGTCCTCCACGGGCAGCTCGTGGAGG
GCGCGGGCCAGCTCCGCCATCGCCTCGACCACGGCGAACCGCTGGTGCTCGGGCCACTCCTCGGCCGCCG
CGACGCCGGGGACGGCCTCCGTGACGAGCCACGCGGCGGTGTCGTCGGCACCGCGCTCGACGACGCGGGG
GACGGGGATCGGCGGGGCCTGGGACGGCGCCTCGCCGTCGCAGAACCAGGCGGTGGCGTACACCGTCGCC
TCGGTCGGCCCGTAGAGATTGGCGATCCCGACCGCAGCACCACCGAGAACGTCCCCGACGTGGCCGACCA
GCCCGTCATCGTCAACGCATGATCCGCGGTGCGGACAGGCCGTGTCGCGACCGGCCGTGCGGAATTAAGC
CGGCCCGTACCCTGTGAATAGAGGTCCGCTGTGACACAAGAATCCCTGTTACTTCTCGACCGTATTGATT
CGGATGATTCCTACGCGAGCCTGCGGAACGACCAGGAATTCTGGGAGCCGCTGGCCCGCCGAGCCCTGGA
GGAGCTCGGGCTGCCGGTGCCGCCGGTGCTGCGGGTGCCCGGCGAGAGCACCAACCCCGTACTGGTCGGC
GAGCCCGGCCCGGTCATCAAGCTGTTCGGCGAGCACTGGTGCGGTCCGGAGAGCCTCGCGTCGGA
